Addgene plasmid #82021: pACSA_PcptOO_C38T,A39T_YFP_PMB2_LacIWF
Purpose: cLac143; pALM143; IPTG inducible system
Depositing lab: Brian Pfleger. Depositing organization: University of Wisconsin, Madison. Publication: Synthetic biology toolbox for controlling gene expression in the cyanobacterium Synechococcus sp. strain PCC 7002. Markley AL, Begemann MB, Clarke RE, Gordon GC, Pfleger BF. ACS Synth Biol. 2015 May 15;4(5):595-603. doi: 10.1021/sb500260k. Epub 2014 Sep 25. PubMed 25216157.
Backbone
  Vector backbone: pACSA
  Total vector size (bp): 6373
Growth in bacteria
  Bacterial resistance: Ampicillin, 100 μg/mL
  Growth temperature: 37°C
  Growth strain: DH5alpha
  Copy number: Unknown
Gene/Insert
  Gene/Insert name: YFP
  Promoter: Pcptoo_C38T,A39T
  Cloning method: Gibson Cloning
  Sequencing primers: 5′ GCTTCCGGCTCGTATGTTGTG; 3′ TTGGGTAACGCCAGGGT
Terms and licenses: Academic/Nonprofit Terms; Industry Terms: Not Available to Industry
How to cite: pACSA_PcptOO_C38T,A39T_YFP_PMB2_LacIWF was a gift from Brian Pfleger (Addgene plasmid # 82021 ; http://n2t.net/addgene:82021 ; RRID:Addgene_82021)
