[The description below was written by a language model from this plasmid's Addgene catalogue record and pLannotate feature annotations shown in this document.]
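Description:
pACSA_PcptOO_C38T,A39T_YFP_PMB2_LacIWF (also recorded as cLac143/pALM143) is an ampicillin-selected E. coli plasmid carrying an IPTG-inducible YFP reporter system, from a synthetic biology toolbox developed for controlling gene expression in the cyanobacterium Synechococcus sp. PCC 7002. It is built on the pACSA backbone and assembled by Gibson cloning. For propagation in E. coli it has a high-copy ColE1/pUC-type origin and a β-lactamase (AmpR) gene with its native promoter. An f1 phage origin, a lacZα fragment with the lac promoter/operator, flanking SP6 and T7 promoters, and a bom fragment appear to be remnants of a standard cloning vector. The record does not describe how the cassette is maintained or selected in the cyanobacterial host. Unannotated stretches lie on either side of the payload, but their function is not stated.

The payload has two parts. An EYFP coding sequence is driven by the Pcpt​OO promoter variant carrying the C38T and A39T substitutions. The annotation shows two lac operators upstream of the reporter, one of the symmetric, tight-binding type and one conventional, consistent with the "OO" in the name, and a short His-tag-like match just before EYFP. A T7 terminator follows the reporter. Downstream, a full-length lacI gene supplies the repressor. According to the construct name it is expressed from the PMB2 promoter, a region the annotation software matched partially to J23119 and lacI promoter fragments. "LacIWF" suggests a repressor variant, which the record does not define. LacI bound at the operators blocks YFP transcription and IPTG relieves this, so fluorescence reports induction. The listed size (6,373 bp) differs slightly from the sequenced record (6,489 nt).
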