Features (pLannotate 1.2.2; 24 found; start..end, strand, type, name):
    433..483     -  misc_feature   bom (fragment): basis of mobility region from pBR322
    510..614     +  promoter       AmpR promoter: bla
    615..1475    +  CDS            AmpR: β-lactamase; bla; confers resistance to ampicillin, carbenicillin, and related antibiotics
   1646..2234    +  rep_origin     ori: high-copy-number ColE1/pMB1/pBR322/pUC origin of replication
   2417..2509    +  CDS            lacI (fragment): lac repressor; lacI; The lac repressor binds to the lac operator to inhibit transcription in E. coli. This inhibition can be relieved by adding lactose or isopropyl-β-D-thiogalactopyranoside (IPTG).
   2522..2543    +  protein_bind   CAP binding site: CAP binding activates transcription in the presence of cAMP. E. coli catabolite activator protein
   2558..2588    +  promoter       lac promoter: promoter for the E. coli lac operon
   2596..2612    +  protein_bind   lac operator: The lac repressor binds to the lac operator to inhibit transcription in E. coli. This inhibition can be relieved by adding lactose or isopropyl-β-D-thiogalactopyranoside (IPTG). lac repressor encoded by lacI
   2654..2672    +  promoter       SP6 promoter: promoter for bacteriophage SP6 RNA polymerase
   3231..3250    +  protein_bind   lac operator (symmetric): The lac repressor binds to the lac operator to inhibit transcription in E. coli. This inhibition can be relieved by adding lactose or isopropyl-β-D-thiogalactopyranoside (IPTG). The symmetric lac operator was optimized for tight binding of lac repressor. lac repressor encoded by lacI
   3335..3351    +  protein_bind   lac operator: The lac repressor binds to the lac operator to inhibit transcription in E. coli. This inhibition can be relieved by adding lactose or isopropyl-β-D-thiogalactopyranoside (IPTG). lac repressor encoded by lacI
   3400..3417    +  CDS            capTEV™ (fragment): composite tag for in vivo biotinylation, TEV protease cleavage, and 6xHis tagging
   3475..4194    +  CDS            EYFP: enhanced YFP mammalian codon-optimized
   4221..4270    +  CDS            SET1 (fragment): solubility-enhancement tag derived from T7 phage gene 10B
   4278..4325    +  terminator     T7 terminator: transcription terminator for bacteriophage T7 RNA polymerase
   4332..4396    +  CDS            TcR (fragment): tetracycline efflux protein; tet; confers resistance to tetracycline
   4404..4422    +  promoter       lacI promoter (fragment): lacI
   4426..4457    +  promoter       J23119 promoter (fragment): bacterial promoter (Registry of Standard Biological Parts BBa J23119)
   4487..5569    +  CDS            lacI: lac repressor; lacI; The lac repressor binds to the lac operator to inhibit transcription in E. coli. This inhibition can be relieved by adding lactose or isopropyl-β-D-thiogalactopyranoside (IPTG).
   5582..5603    +  protein_bind   CAP binding site: CAP binding activates transcription in the presence of cAMP. E. coli catabolite activator protein
   5618..5664    +  CDS            TcR (fragment): tetracycline efflux protein; tet; confers resistance to tetracycline
   6284..6302    -  promoter       T7 promoter: promoter for bacteriophage T7 RNA polymerase
   6305..6462    +  CDS            lacZα (fragment): LacZα fragment of β-galactosidase; lacZ fragment
   6466..405     +  rep_origin     f1 ori (across the origin) (sequence partly withheld): f1 bacteriophage origin of replication; arrow indicates direction of (+) strand synthesis
>Addgene plasmid #82021 | pACSA_PcptOO_C38T,A39T_YFP_PMB2_LacIWF | addgene full sequence | sequence record 163057 | Addgene NGS Result
[100 nt withheld, positions 1-100]
C
[91 nt withheld, positions 102-192]
A
[49 nt withheld, positions 194-242]
CCTTTGACGTTGGAGTCCACGTTCTTT
[37 nt withheld, positions 270-306]
ACCCTATCTCGGTCTATTCTTTTGATTTATAAGGGATTTTGCCGATTTCGGCCTATTGGTTAAAAAATGA
GCTGATTTAACAAAAATTTAACGCGAATTTTAACAAAATATTAACGCTTACAATTTCCTGATGCGGTATT
TTCTCCTTACGCATCTGTGCGGTATTTCACACCGCATCAGGTGGCACTTTTCGGGGAAATGTGCGCGGAA
CCCCTATTTGTTTATTTTTCTAAATACATTCAAATATGTATCCGCTCATGAGACAATAACCCTGATAAAT
GCTTCAATAATATTGAAAAAGGAAGAGTATGAGTATTCAACATTTCCGTGTCGCCCTTATTCCCTTTTTT
GCGGCATTTTGCCTTCCTGTTTTTGCTCACCCAGAAACGCTGGTGAAAGTAAAAGATGCTGAAGATCAGT
TGGGTGCACGAGTGGGTTACATCGAACTGGATCTCAACAGCGGTAAGATCCTTGAGAGTTTTCGCCCCGA
AGAACGTTTTCCAATGATGAGCACTTTTAAAGTTCTGCTATGTGGCGCGGTATTATCCCGTATTGACGCC
GGGCAAGAGCAACTCGGTCGCCGCATACACTATTCTCAGAATGACTTGGTTGAGTACTCACCAGTCACAG
AAAAGCATCTTACGGATGGCATGACAGTAAGAGAATTATGCAGTGCTGCCATAACCATGAGTGATAACAC
TGCGGCCAACTTACTTCTGACAACGATCGGAGGACCGAAGGAGCTAACCGCTTTTTTGCACAACATGGGG
GATCATGTAACTCGCCTTGATCGTTGGGAACCGGAGCTGAATGAAGCCATACCAAACGACGAGCGTGACA
CCACGATGCCTGTAGCAATGGCAACAACGTTGCGCAAACTATTAACTGGCGAACTACTTACTCTAGCTTC
CCGGCAACAATTAATAGACTGGATGGAGGCGGATAAAGTTGCAGGACCACTTCTGCGCTCGGCCCTTCCG
GCTGGCTGGTTTATTGCTGATAAATCTGGAGCCGGTGAGCGTGGGTCTCGCGGTATCATTGCAGCACTGG
GGCCAGATGGTAAGCCCTCCCGTATCGTAGTTATCTACACGACGGGGAGTCAGGCAACTATGGATGAACG
AAATAGACAGATCGCTGAGATAGGTGCCTCACTGATTAAGCATTGGTAACTGTCAGACCAAGTTTACTCA
TATATACTTTAGATTGATTTAAAACTTCATTTTTAATTTAAAAGGATCTAGGTGAAGATCCTTTTTGATA
ATCTCATGACCAAAATCCCTTAACGTGAGTTTTCGTTCCACTGAGCGTCAGACCCCGTAGAAAAGATCAA
AGGATCTTCTTGAGATCCTTTTTTTCTGCGCGTAATCTGCTGCTTGCAAACAAAAAAACCACCGCTACCA
GCGGTGGTTTGTTTGCCGGATCAAGAGCTACCAACTCTTTTTCCGAAGGTAACTGGCTTCAGCAGAGCGC
AGATACCAAATACTGTTCTTCTAGTGTAGCCGTAGTTAGGCCACCACTTCAAGAACTCTGTAGCACCGCC
TACATACCTCGCTCTGCTAATCCTGTTACCAGTGGCTGCTGCCAGTGGCGATAAGTCGTGTCTTACCGGG
TTGGACTCAAGACGATAGTTACCGGATAAGGCGCAGCGGTCGGGCTGAACGGGGGGTTCGTGCACACAGC
CCAGCTTGGAGCGAACGACCTACACCGAACTGAGATACCTACAGCGTGAGCTATGAGAAAGCGCCACGCT
TCCCGAAGGGAGAAAGGCGGACAGGTATCCGGTAAGCGGCAGGGTCGGAACAGGAGAGCGCACGAGGGAG
CTTCCAGGGGGAAACGCCTGGTATCTTTATAGTCCTGTCGGGTTTCGCCACCTCTGACTTGAGCGTCGAT
TTTTGTGATGCTCGTCAGGGGGGCGGAGCCTATGGAAAAACGCCAGCAACGCGGCCTTTTTACGGTTCCT
GGCCTTTTGCTGGCCTTTTGCTCACATGTTCTTTCCTGCGTTATCCCCTGATTCTGTGGATAACCGTATT
ACCGCCTTTGAGTGAGCTGATACCGCTCGCCGCAGCCGAACGACCGAGCGCAGCGAGTCAGTGAGCGAGG
AAGCGGAAGAGCGCCCAATACGCAAACCGCCTCTCCCCGCGCGTTGGCCGATTCATTAATGCAGCTGGCA
CGACAGGTTTCCCGACTGGAAAGCGGGCAGTGAGCGCAACGCAATTAATGTGAGTTAGCTCACTCATTAG
GCACCCCAGGCTTTACACTTTATGCTTCCGGCTCGTATGTTGTGTGGAATTGTGAGCGGATAACAATTTC
ACACAGGAAACAGCTATGACCATGATTACGCCAAGCTATTTAGGTGACACTATAGAATACTCAAGCTATG
AGGTGACTGCCGCACTCAATGTTCAACCAGATCTAGTGATTATTTCGGGGTTAGCAGCCGATGCGGGCAA
CCTGGTGAAGCAACTGCGAGAATTAGGTTACAACGGCATTATTGTTGGGGGGAACGGCTTAAATACTTCT
AATATTTTCCCCGTCTGCCAAGCAAAATGTGATGGGGTGTTGGTGGCCCAAGCCTACAGTGCCGAGTTAG
ATAATGAGATTAACCGCGCGTTTCGGGACGCCTATTTTCAACAAAACCAAAAAGAGCCGCCCCAATTTAG
TGCCCAGGCTTTTACGGCGATCCAAGTTTTTGTTGAAGCCCTCAGCAGCCTCGATGAAAAAACGCCCTTA
GAAACTCTTGCTCTACCGGACTTGCGACGACAACTGCGGGACGAAATTTTTGCAGGTACCTACGTCACGC
CTTTGGGTGAAATTTCCTTCACAGAGGAAGGGGAAATTGTCCAGAAGGAATTTTTTGTGGCCCAAATTGA
AATGGATGAATCGGGTCAACAGGGGCGTTTCGCCTTCATTGAAACGAACAAACGAATTGTGAGCGCTCAC
AATTCGGAATTCTTAACAAAAAAGCAGGAATAAAATTAACAAGATGTAATTGACATAAGTCCCATCACCG
TTGTATAAATGTGTGGAATTGTGAGCGGATAACAATTTCACACACCAACTCATAAAGTCAAGTAGGAGAT
TAATTCCATGGGCCATCATCATCATCATCATCATCATCATCACAGCAGCGGCCATATCGAAGGTCGTCAT
ATGCAGGCAGCAGCCTCGATGGTGAGCAAGGGCGAGGAGCTGTTCACCGGGGTGGTGCCCATCCTGGTCG
AGCTGGACGGCGACGTAAACGGCCACAAGTTCAGCGTGTCCGGCGAGGGCGAGGGCGATGCCACCTACGG
CAAGCTGACCCTGAAGTTCATCTGCACCACCGGCAAGCTGCCCGTGCCCTGGCCCACCCTCGTGACCACC
TTCGGCTACGGCCTGCAGTGCTTCGCCCGCTACCCCGACCACATGAAGCAGCACGACTTCTTCAAGTCCG
CCATGCCCGAAGGCTACGTCCAGGAGCGCACCATCTTCTTCAAGGACGACGGCAACTACAAGACCCGCGC
CGAGGTGAAGTTCGAGGGCGACACCCTGGTGAACCGCATCGAGCTGAAGGGCATCGACTTCAAGGAGGAC
GGCAACATCCTGGGGCACAAGCTGGAGTACAACTACAACAGCCACAACGTCTATATCATGGCCGACAAGC
AGAAGAACGGCATCAAGGTGAACTTCAAGATCCGCCACAACATCGAGGACGGCAGCGTGCAGCTCGCCGA
CCACTACCAGCAGAACACCCCCATCGGCGACGGCCCCGTGCTGCTGCCCGACAACCACTACCTGAGCTAC
CAGTCCGCCCTGAGCAAAGACCCCAACGAGAAGCGCGATCACATGGTCCTGCTGGAGTTCGTGACCGCCG
CCGGGATCACTCTCGGCATGGACGAGCTGTACAAGTAACGAGGGCGGTGCTTTGGCAGGATCCGGCTGCT
AACAAAGCCCGAAAGGAAGCTGAGTTGGCTGCTGCCACCGCTGAGCAATAACTAGCATAACCCCTTGGGG
CCTCTAAACGGGTCTTGACGGGTTTTTTGTCTAGATCAACGGCCTCAACCTACTACTGGGCTGCTTCCTA
ATGCAGGAGTCGCATAAGGGAGAGCGTCGAGATCCCGGACACCATCGAATGGCGCATTTACAGCTAGCTC
AGTCCTAGGTACAATGCTAGCCGGAGGAGGGTCAATTCATGGTGGTGAATGTGAAACCAGTAACGTTATA
CGATGTCGCAGAGTATGCCGGTGTCTCTTATCAGACCGTTTCCCGCGTGGTGAACCAGGCCAGCCACGTT
TCTGCGAAAACGCGGGAAAAAGTGGAAGCGGCGATGGCGGAGCTGAATTACATTCCCAACCGCGTGGCAC
AACAACTGGCGGGCAAACAGTCGTTGCTGATTGGCGTTGCCACCTCCAGTCTGGCCCTGCACGCGCCGTC
GCAAATTGTCGCGGCGATTAAATCTCGCGCCGATCAACTGGGTGCCAGCGTGGTGGTGTCGATGGTAGAA
CGAAGCGGCGTCGAAGCCTGTAAAGCGGCGGTGCACAATCTTCTCGCGCAACGCGTCAGTGGGCTGATCA
TTAACTATCCGCTGGATGACCAGGATGCCATTGCTGTGGAAGCTGCCTGCACTAATGTTCCGGCGTTATT
TCTTGATGTCTCTGACCAGACACCCATCAACAGTATTATTTTCTCCCATGAAGACGGTACGCGACTGGGC
GTGGAGCATCTGGTCGCATTGGGTCACCAGCAAATCGCGCTGTTAGCGGGCCCATTAAGTTCTGTCTCGG
CGCGTCTGCGTCTGGCTGGCTGGCATAAATATCTCACTCGCAATCAAATTCAGCCGATAGCGGAACGGGA
AGGCGACTTTAGTGCCATGTCCGGTTTTCAACAAACCATGCAAATGCTGAATGAGGGCATCGTTCCCACT
GCGATGCTGGTTGCCAACGATCAGATGGCGCTGGGCGCAATGCGCGCCATTACCGAGTCCGGGCTGCGCG
TTGGTGCGGATATCTCGGTAGTGGGATACGACGATACCGAAGACAGCTCATGTTATATCCCGCCGTTAAC
CACCATCAAACAGGATTTTCGCCTGCTGGGGCAAACCAGCGTGGACCGCTTGCTGCAACTCTCTCAGGGC
CAGGCGGTGAAGGGCAATCAGCTGTTGCCCGTCTCACTGGTGAAAAGAAAAACCACCCTGGCGCCCAATA
CGCAAACCGCCTCTCCCCGCGCGTTGGCCGATTCATTAATGCAGCTGGCACGACAGGTTTCCCGACTGGA
AAGCGGGCAGTGAGCGCAACGCAATTAATGTAAGTTAGCTCACTCATTAGGCACCGGGATCTCGACCGAT
GCCCTTGAGAGCCTTCAACCCAGTCAGCTCCTTCCGGTTCGCGCTCAAGTTGATCGAATGTATGCCCCGG
ATATGACCTAGGGAGATTCTTCTAAAGCGAGCAGGGTTTGCCAAGTGGCGATCGCCTCAGGGAACCATAA
CCAACTTTGTTCGAGGCGGCGGGGGTTGAGCTGGGAACGATCGAGATCTAGGGCGATCGCCCGGAGTTTT
TCGGCTTTCCCTACAAGAATTTCCTGGTCAACGTCGGTGGGTTGCCTTTGGGCCAAATCGTACATACTAA
TCGCCAGGCCCGCATAAATCTCCGCCTGGAGGGCTGGGGGGAAATCCTGGGTCGTTGCCGCCGCTAAGGC
TTCATACCAACGATCATTGGCGGCTTCGTAATCTGCATTGAGGTAATGGACAAAACCCAGGGCCATCAAA
ATTTCGGGGTCGTTGGGCTGTTGGGCTAGGGCCATGTCCCAATTGTCTTGCACCGTGGCGATCGCCGTTG
CTTGGGTTGGCGATGGTGGGACGGCAGCCAAAGTTGTTTGCCAGCGATGGTGGGACGGCAGCCAAAGTTG
TTTGCCAGCGATGGTGGGACGGCAGCCAAAGTTGTTTGCCAGGTGACTGCCGCACTCAATGGTGGGACGG
CAGCCAAAGTTGTTTGCCAGAATTCGCCCTATAGTGAGTCGTATTACAATTCACTGGCCGTCGTTTTACA
ACGTCGTGACTGGGAAAACCCTGGCGTTACCCAACTTAATCGCCTTGCAGCACATCCCCCTTTCGCCAGC
TGGCGTAATAGCGAAGAGGCCCGCACCGATCGCCCTTCCCAACAGTTGCGCAGCCTGAATGGCGAATGGA
CGCGCCCTGTAGCGGCGCATTAA
