>Addgene plasmid #82021 | pACSA_PcptOO_C38T,A39T_YFP_PMB2_LacIWF | addgene partial sequence | sequence record 158910 | EGFP-N 5'-CGTCGCCGTCCAGCTCGACCAG-3'
CTCGCCCTTGCTCACCATCGAGGCTGCTGCCTGCATATGACGACCTTCGATATGGCCGCTGCTGTGATGA
TGATGATGATGATGATGATGATGGCCCATGGAATTAATCTCCTACTTGACTTTATGAGTTGGTGTGTGAA
ATTGTTATCCGCTCACAATTCCACACATTTATACAACGGTGATGGGACTTATGTCAATTACATCTTGTTA
ATTTTATTCCTGCTTTTTTGTTAAGAATTCCGAATTGTGAGCGCTCACAATTCGTTTGTTCGTTTCAATG
AAGGCGAAACGCCCCTGTTGACCCGATTCATCCATTTCAATTTGGGCCACAAAAAATTCCTTCTGGACAA
TTTCCCCTTCCTCTGTGAAGGAAATTTCACCCAAAGGCGTGACGTAGGTACCTGCAAAAATTTCGTCCCG
CAGTTGTCGTCGCAAGTCCGGTAGAGCAAGAGTTTCTAAGGGCGTTTTTTCATCGAGGCTGCTGAGGGCT
TCAACAAAAACTTGGATCGCCGTAAAAGCCTGGGCACTAAATTGGGGCGGCTCTTTTTGGTTTTGTTGAA
AATAGGCGTCCCGAAACGCGCGGTTAATCTCATTATCTAACTCGGCACTGTAGGCTTGGGCCACCAACAC
CCCATCACATTTTGCTTGGCAGACGGGGAAAATATTAGAAGTATTTAAGCCGTTCCCCCCAACAATAATG
CCGTTGTAACCTAATTCTCGCAGTTGCTTCACCAGGTTGCCCGCATCGGCTGCTAACCCCGAAATAATCA
CTAGATCTGGTTGAACATTGAGTGCGGCAGTCACCTCATAGCTTGAGTATTCTATAGTGTCACCTAAATA
GCTTGGCGTAATCATGGTCATAGCTGTTTCCTGTGTGAA
