>Addgene plasmid #82021 | pACSA_PcptOO_C38T,A39T_YFP_PMB2_LacIWF | addgene partial sequence | sequence record 158941 | L4440 5'-AGCGAGTCAGTGAGCGAG-3'
CCGCGCGTTGGCCGATTCATTAATGCAGCTGGCACGACAGGTTTCCCGACTGGAAAGCGGGCAGTGAGCG
CAACGCAATTAATGTGAGTTAGCTCACTCATTAGGCACCCCAGGCTTTACACTTTATGCTTCCGGCTCGT
ATGTTGTGTGGAATTGTGAGCGGATAACAATTTCACACAGGAAACAGCTATGACCATGATTACGCCAAGC
TATTTAGGTGACACTATAGAATACTCAAGCTATGAGGTGACTGCCGCACTCAATGTTCAACCAGATCTAG
TGATTATTTCGGGGTTAGCAGCCGATGCGGGCAACCTGGTGAAGCAACTGCGAGAATTAGGTTACAACGG
CATTATTGTTGGGGGGAACGGCTTAAATACTTCTAATATTTTCCCCGTCTGCCAAGCAAAATGTGATGGG
GTGTTGGTGGCCCAAGCCTACAGTGCCGAGTTAGATAATGAGATTAACCGCGCGTTTCGGGACGCCTATT
TTCAACAAAACCAAAAAGAGCCGCCCCAATTTAGTGCCCAGGCTTTTACGGCGATCCAAGTTTTTGTTGA
AGCCCTCAGCAGCCTCGATGAAAAAACGCCCTTAGAAACTCTTGCTCTACCGGACTTGCGACGACAACTG
CGGGACGAAATTTTTGCAGGTACCTACGTCACGCCTTTGGGTGAAATTTCCTTCACAGAGGAAGGGGAAA
TTGTCCAGAAGGAATTTTTTGTGGCCCAAATTGAAATGGATGAATCGGGTCAACAGGGGCGTTTCGCCTT
CATTGAAACGAACAAACGAATTGTGAGCGCTCACAATTCGGAATTCTTAACAAAA
